Addgene plasmid #133256: pMXs_FLAG-ODC1
Purpose: Express FLAG-tagged ODC1 in mammalian cells
Depositing lab: David Sabatini. Depositing organization: Whitehead Institute for Biomedical Research. Publication: MCART1/SLC25A51 is required for mitochondrial NAD transport. Kory N, Uit de Bos J, van der Rijt S, Jankovic N, Gura M, Arp N, Pena IA, Prakash G, Chan SH, Kunchok T, Lewis CA, Sabatini DM. Sci Adv. 2020 Oct 21;6(43):eabe5310. doi: 10.1126/sciadv.abe5310. Print 2020 Oct. PubMed 33087354.
Backbone
  Vector backbone: pMXs
  Backbone size w/o insert (bp): 5600
  Vector type: Mammalian Expression, Retroviral
  Selectable markers: Blasticidin
Growth in bacteria
  Bacterial resistance: Ampicillin, 100 μg/mL
  Growth temperature: 30°C
  Growth strain: NEB Stable
  Copy number: High Copy
Gene/Insert
  Gene/Insert name: ODC1 (alt name: YPL134C)
  Species: S. cerevisiae (budding yeast)
  Mutation: codon-optimized for expression in human cells
  Entrez Gene: ODC1 (a.k.a. YPL134C)
  Tag / fusion protein: 3xFLAG (N terminal on backbone)
  Cloning method: Restriction Enzyme; 5′ cloning site EcoRI (unknown if destroyed); 3′ cloning site NotI (unknown if destroyed)
  Sequencing primers: 5′ GTGGACCATCCTCTAG; 3′ GACGGCAATATGGTG
Terms and licenses: Academic/Nonprofit Terms; Industry Terms: Not Available to Industry
How to cite: pMXs_FLAG-ODC1 was a gift from David Sabatini (Addgene plasmid # 133256 ; http://n2t.net/addgene:133256 ; RRID:Addgene_133256)
