[The description below was written by a language model from this plasmid's Addgene catalogue record and pLannotate feature annotations shown in this document.]
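Description:
pMXs_FLAG-ODC1 is a Moloney murine leukemia virus-based retroviral vector built on the pMXs backbone for stable expression of a FLAG-tagged protein in mammalian cells. In bacteria it is maintained through a high-copy ColE1/pUC-type origin and selected with ampicillin via the β-lactamase gene and its native promoter. The viral portion consists of a 5′ MMLV LTR, the MMLV packaging signal (with adjoining sequence matching the MESV Ψ), a truncated gag lacking its start codon, a pol fragment carrying the splice acceptor, and a 3′ LTR. These elements allow the transcript to be packaged into retroviral particles when gag, pol and env are supplied in trans by a packaging system. No separate internal promoter is annotated, so expression of the cargo is presumably driven from the 5′ LTR, as is usual for pMXs vectors.

The insert, cloned between EcoRI and NotI, is ODC1 (YPL134C) from Saccharomyces cerevisiae, codon-optimized for human cells. It encodes a mitochondrial inner-membrane carrier that transports C5–C7 oxodicarboxylates such as 2-oxoadipate and 2-oxoglutarate. It should not be confused with mammalian ornithine decarboxylase, which shares the gene symbol. An N-terminal 3xFLAG tag is supplied by the backbone. The feature table detects only a FLAG fragment followed by a very short match labelled as a fluorescent protein, which is most likely a spurious hit on tag or linker sequence rather than a real reporter. Downstream, an EMCV IRES links the ODC1 reading frame to blasticidin S deaminase, so both are translated from one transcript and transduced cells can be selected with blasticidin. The stated purpose is simply to express FLAG-tagged ODC1 in mammalian cells; the epitope tag allows its detection or immunoprecipitation.
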