Features (pLannotate 1.2.2; 17 found; start..end, strand, type, name):
     11..30      +  misc_feature   MESV Ψ (fragment): packaging signal of murine embryonic stem cell virus
     89..505     +  CDS            gag (truncated): truncated Moloney murine leukemia virus (MMLV) gag gene lacking the start codon
    515..889     +  misc_feature   pol region: Moloney murine leukemia virus (MMLV) pol region containing the splice acceptor site
    972..992     +  CDS            FLAG (fragment): FLAG® epitope tag, followed by an enterokinase cleavage site
    993..1020    +  CDS            TDsmURFP (fragment): monomeric tandem dimer of a small ultra-red fluorescent protein derived from a cyanobacterial phycobiliprotein (Rodriguez et al., 2016)
   1026..1955    +  CDS            ODC1: ODC1_YEAST - Experimental evidence at protein level: Swiss-Prot protein existence level 1. Transports C5-C7 oxodicarboxylates across the inner membranes of mitochondria. Can transport 2-oxoadipate, 2-oxoglutarate, adipate, glutarate, 2-oxopimelate, oxaloacetate, citrate and malate. The main physiological role is probably to supply 2-oxoadipate and 2- oxoglutarate from the mitochondrial matrix to the cytosol where they are used in the biosynthesis of lysine and glutamate, respectively, and in lysine catabolism. From Saccharomyces cerevisiae (strain ATCC 204508 / S288c) (Baker's yeast).
   2100..2562    +  misc_feature   IRES: internal ribosome entry site (IRES) of the encephalomyocarditis virus (EMCV)
   2582..2971    +  CDS            BSD: blasticidin S deaminase; Aspergillus terreus BSD; confers resistance to blasticidin
   3020..3141    +  LTR            3' LTR (ΔU3) (fragment): self-inactivating 3' long terminal repeat (LTR) from Moloney murine leukemia virus
   3142..3611    +  LTR            LTR: long terminal repeat from Moloney murine leukemia virus
   3677..3729    -  CDS            lacI (fragment): lac repressor; lacI; The lac repressor binds to the lac operator to inhibit transcription in E. coli. This inhibition can be relieved by adding lactose or isopropyl-β-D-thiogalactopyranoside (IPTG).
   3912..4500    -  rep_origin     ori: high-copy-number ColE1/pMB1/pBR322/pUC origin of replication
   4664..5524    -  CDS            AmpR: β-lactamase; bla; confers resistance to ampicillin, carbenicillin, and related antibiotics
   5525..5629    -  promoter       AmpR promoter: bla
   5659..6252    +  LTR            LTR: long terminal repeat from Moloney murine leukemia virus
   6315..6514    +  misc_feature   MMLV Ψ: packaging signal of Moloney murine leukemia virus (MMLV)
   6566..12      +  misc_feature   MESV Ψ (fragment) (across the origin): packaging signal of murine embryonic stem cell virus
>Addgene plasmid #133256 | pMXs_FLAG-ODC1 | addgene full sequence | sequence record 261717 | Addgene NGS Result
CCGAAGCCGCGCCGCGCGTCTTGTCTGCTGCAGCATCGTTCTGTGTTGTCTCTGTCTGACTGTGTTTCTG
TATTTGTCTGAAAATTAGGGCCAGACTGTTACCACTCCCTTAAGTTTGACCTTAGGTCACTGGAAAGATG
TCGAGCGGATCGCTCACAACCAGTCGGTAGATGTCAAGAAGAGACGTTGGGTTACCTTCTGCTCTGCAGA
ATGGCCAACCTTTAACGTCGGATGGCCGCGAGACGGCACCTTTAACCGAGACCTCATCACCCAGGTTAAG
ATCAAGGTCTTTTCACCTGGCCCGCATGGACACCCAGACCAGGTCCCCTACATCGTGACCTGGGAAGCCT
TGGCTTTTGACCCCCCTCCCTGGGTCAAGCCCTTTGTACACCCTAAGCCTCCGCCTCCTCTTCCTCCATC
CGCCCCGTCTCTCCCCCTTGAACCTCCTCGTTCGACCCCGCCTCGATCCTCCCTTTATCCAGCCCTCACT
CCTTCTCTAGGCGCCCCCATATGGCCATATGAGATCTTATATGGGGCACCCCCGCCCCTTGTAAACTTCC
CTGACCCTGACATGACAAGAGTTACTAACAGCCCCTCTCTCCAAGCTCACTTACAGGCTCTCTACTTAGT
CCAGCACGAAGTCTGGAGACCTCTGGCGGCAGCCTACCAAGAACAACTGGACCGACCGGTGGTACCTCAC
CCTTACCGAGTCGGCGACACAGTGTGGGTCCGCCGACACCAGACTAAGAACCTAGAACCTCGCTGGAAAG
GACCTTACACAGTCCTGCTGACCACCCCCACCGCCCTCAAAGTAGACGGCATCGCAGCTTGGATACACGC
CGCCCACGTGAAGGCTGCCGACCCCGGGGGTGGACCATCCTCTAGACTGCCGGATCTAGCTAGTTAATTA
AGGATCCGCCACCATGGACTACAAGGACCACGACGGTGACTACAAGGACCACGACATCGACTACAAGGAC
GACGACGACAAGGGGCATGGCACCGGCAGCACCGGCAGCGAATTCATGACTTCTATAGATAACCGCCCGC
TCCCGTTCATTTATCAATTTACAGCCGGAGCAATCGCAGGAGTCTCCGAGCTGCTTGTAATGTACCCCCT
TGACGTTGTAAAAACGAGGATGCAGCTTCAAGTAACAACCAAGGGGCATCCAGCCGTAGTCGCCGCTAAG
GCCGCTGTGGATCATTACACCGGCGTAATGGACTGCCTGACGAAGATTGTAAAGAAGGAGGGTTTCAGCC
ACCTTTATAAAGGCATTACTTCACCAATACTGATGGAGGCGCCAAAAAGGGCGATTAAGTTTTCAGGTAA
CGACACTTTTCAAACATTTTACAAGAAAATCTTTCCAACCCCCAATGGGGAGATGACTCAAAAGATCGCA
ATTTACTCTGGTGCATCCGCTGGAGCAGTGGAGGCGTTCGTAGTAGCTCCGTTTGAACTGGTGAAGATCC
GCCTGCAAGATGTAAATAGCCAGTTCAAAACGCCCATTGAAGTGGTCAAGAACAGTGTGGTTAAAGGCGG
AGTTCTCTCCCTTTTTAACGGCCTCGAAGCCACGATATGGCGGCACGTCCTCTGGAATGCCGGGTATTTC
GGGATTATTTTTCAAATTCGAAAATTGCTTCCTGCTGCAAAAACCTCCACGGAAAAGACACGGAACGACT
TGATAGCGGGAGCGATTGGTGGCACGGTTGGCTGTCTGCTCAATACACCCTTTGATGTGGTAAAAAGCCG
AATACAGCGCAGTAGCGGACCTCTTCGGAAGTATAATTGGAGCCTGCCCTCAGTTCTCTTGGTCTATCGA
GAAGAGGGGTTCAAAGCGCTGTATAAGGGGTTTGCACCAAAAGTAATGCGGCTGGCTCCCGGTGGGGGTC
TCCTGTTGGTTGTCTTCACCAATGTTATGGACTTTTTTCGGGAGGTAAAATACGGTAAAAAGCAATGAGC
GGCCGCTACGTAAATTCCGCCCCCCCCCCCCCTCTCCCTCCCCCCCCCCTAACGTTACTGGCCGAAGCCG
CTTGGAATAAGGCCGGTGTGCGTTTGTCTATATGTTATTTTCCACCATATTGCCGTCTTTTGGCAATGTG
AGGGCCCGGAAACCTGGCCCTGTCTTCTTGACGAGCATTCCTAGGGGTCTTTCCCCTCTCGCCAAAGGAA
TGCAAGGTCTGTTGAATGTCGTGAAGGAAGCAGTTCCTCTGGAAGCTTCTTGAAGACAAACAACGTCTGT
AGCGACCCTTTGCAGGCAGCGGAACCCCCCACCTGGCGACAGGTGCCTCTGCGGCCAAAAGCCACGTGTA
TAAGATACACCTGCAAAGGCGGCACAACCCCAGTGCCACGTTGTGAGTTGGATAGTTGTGGAAAGAGTCA
AATGGCTCTCCTCAAGCGTATTCAACAAGGGGCTGAAGGATGCCCAGAAGGTACCCCATTGTATGGGATC
TGATCTGGGGCCTCGGTGCACATGCTTTACATGTGTTTAGTCGAGGTTAAAAAAACGTCTAGGCCCCCCG
AACCACGGGGACGTGGTTTTCCTTTGAAAAACACGATGATAATATGGCCACAACCATGGTTCCTTTGTCT
CAAGAAGAATCCACCCTCATTGAAAGAGCAACGGCTACAATCAACAGCATCCCCATCTCTGAAGACTACA
GCGTCGCCAGCGCAGCTCTCTCTAGCGACGGCCGCATCTTCACTGGTGTCAATGTATATCATTTTACTGG
GGGACCTTGTGCAGAACTCGTGGTGCTGGGCACTGCTGCTGCTGCGGCAGCTGGCAACCTGACTTGTATC
GTCGCGATCGGAAATGAGAACAGGGGCATCTTGAGCCCCTGCGGACGGTGCCGACAGGTGCTTCTCGATC
TGCATCCTGGGATCAAAGCCATAGTGAAGGACAGTGATGGACAGCCGACGGCAGTTGGGATTCGTGAATT
GCTGCCCTCTGGTTATGTGTGGGAGGGCTAAGTCGACGATAAAATAAAAGATTTTATTTAGTCTCCAGAA
AAAGGGGGGAATGAAAGACCCCACCTGTAGGTTTGGCAAGCTAGCTTAAGTAACGCCATTTTGCAAGGCA
TGGAAAAATACATAACTGAGAATAGAGAAGTTCAGATCAAGGTCAGGAACAGATGGAACAGCTGAATATG
GGCCAAACAGGATATCTGTGGTAAGCAGTTCCTGCCCCGGCTCAGGGCCAAGAACAGATGGAACAGCTGA
ATATGGGCCAAACAGGATATCTGTGGTAAGCAGTTCCTGCCCCGGCTCAGGGCCAAGAACAGATGGTCCC
CAGATGCGGTCCAGCCCTCAGCAGTTTCTAGAGAACCATCAGATGTTTCCAGGGTGCCCCAAGGACCTGA
AATGACCCTGTGCCTTATTTGAACTAACCAATCAGTTCGCTTCTCGCTTCTGTTCGCGCGCTTCTGCTCC
CCGAGCTCAATAAAAGAGCCCACAACCCCTCACTCGGGGCGCCAGTCCTCCGATTGACTGAGTCGCCCGG
GTACCCGTGTATCCAATAAACCCTCTTGCAGTTGCATCCGACTTGTGGTCTCGCTGTTCCTTGGGAGGGT
CTCCTCTGAGTGATTGACTACCCGTCAGCGGGGGTCTTTCACATGCAGCATGTATCAAAATTAATTTGGT
TTTTTTTCTTAAGTATTTACATTAAATGGCCATAGTTGCATTAATGAATCGGCCAACGCGCGGGGAGAGG
CGGTTTGCGTATTGGGCGCTCTTCCGCTTCCTCGCTCACTGACTCGCTGCGCTCGGTCGTTCGGCTGCGG
CGAGCGGTATCAGCTCACTCAAAGGCGGTAATACGGTTATCCACAGAATCAGGGGATAACGCAGGAAAGA
ACATGTGAGCAAAAGGCCAGCAAAAGGCCAGGAACCGTAAAAAGGCCGCGTTGCTGGCGTTTTTCCATAG
GCTCCGCCCCCCTGACGAGCATCACAAAAATCGACGCTCAAGTCAGAGGTGGCGAAACCCGACAGGACTA
TAAAGATACCAGGCGTTTCCCCCTGGAAGCTCCCTCGTGCGCTCTCCTGTTCCGACCCTGCCGCTTACCG
GATACCTGTCCGCCTTTCTCCCTTCGGGAAGCGTGGCGCTTTCTCATAGCTCACGCTGTAGGTATCTCAG
TTCGGTGTAGGTCGTTCGCTCCAAGCTGGGCTGTGTGCACGAACCCCCCGTTCAGCCCGACCGCTGCGCC
TTATCCGGTAACTATCGTCTTGAGTCCAACCCGGTAAGACACGACTTATCGCCACTGGCAGCAGCCACTG
GTAACAGGATTAGCAGAGCGAGGTATGTAGGCGGTGCTACAGAGTTCTTGAAGTGGTGGCCTAACTACGG
CTACACTAGAAGAACAGTATTTGGTATCTGCGCTCTGCTGAAGCCAGTTACCTTCGGAAAAAGAGTTGGT
AGCTCTTGATCCGGCAAACAAACCACCGCTGGTAGCGGTGGTTTTTTTGTTTGCAAGCAGCAGATTACGC
GCAGAAAAAAAGGATCTCAAGAAGATCCTTTGATCTTTTCTACGGGGTCTGACGCTCAGTGGAACGAAAA
CTCACGTTAAGGGATTTTGGTCATGAGATTATCAAAAAGGATCTTCACCTAGATCCTTTTGCGGCCGGCC
GCAAATCAATCTAAAGTATATATGAGTAAACTTGGTCTGACAGTTACCAATGCTTAATCAGTGAGGCACC
TATCTCAGCGATCTGTCTATTTCGTTCATCCATAGTTGCCTGACTCCCCGTCGTGTAGATAACTACGATA
CGGGAGGGCTTACCATCTGGCCCCAGTGCTGCAATGATACCGCGAGACCCACGCTCACCGGCTCCAGATT
TATCAGCAATAAACCAGCCAGCCGGAAGGGCCGAGCGCAGAAGTGGTCCTGCAACTTTATCCGCCTCCAT
CCAGTCTATTAATTGTTGCCGGGAAGCTAGAGTAAGTAGTTCGCCAGTTAATAGTTTGCGCAACGTTGTT
GCCATTGCTACAGGCATCGTGGTGTCACGCTCGTCGTTTGGTATGGCTTCATTCAGCTCCGGTTCCCAAC
GATCAAGGCGAGTTACATGATCCCCCATGTTGTGCAAAAAAGCGGTTAGCTCCTTCGGTCCTCCGATCGT
TGTCAGAAGTAAGTTGGCCGCAGTGTTATCACTCATGGTTATGGCAGCACTGCATAATTCTCTTACTGTC
ATGCCATCCGTAAGATGCTTTTCTGTGACTGGTGAGTACTCAACCAAGTCATTCTGAGAATAGTGTATGC
GGCGACCGAGTTGCTCTTGCCCGGCGTCAATACGGGATAATACCGCGCCACATAGCAGAACTTTAAAAGT
GCTCATCATTGGAAAACGTTCTTCGGGGCGAAAACTCTCAAGGATCTTACCGCTGTTGAGATCCAGTTCG
ATGTAACCCACTCGTGCACCCAACTGATCTTCAGCATCTTTTACTTTCACCAGCGTTTCTGGGTGAGCAA
AAACAGGAAGGCAAAATGCCGCAAAAAAGGGAATAAGGGCGACACGGAAATGTTGAATACTCATACTCTT
CCTTTTTCAATATTATTGAAGCATTTATCAGGGTTATTGTCTCATGAGCGGATACATATTTGAATGTATT
TAGAAAAATAAACAAATAGGGGTTCCGCGCACATTTCCCCGAAAAGTGCCACCTGCATAATGAAAGACCC
CACCTGTAGGTTTGGCAAGCTAGCTTAAGTAACGCCATTTTGCAAGGCATGGAAAAATACATAACTGAGA
ATAGAAAAGTTCAGATCAAGGTCAGGAACAGATGGAACAGCTGAATATGGGCCAAACAGGATATCTGTGG
TAAGCAGTTCCTGCCCCGGCTCAGGGCCAAGAACAGATGGAACAGCTGAATATGGGCCAAACAGGATATC
TGTGGTAAGCAGTTCCTGCCCCGGCTCAGGGCCAAGAACAGATGGTCCCCAGATGCGGTCCAGCCCTCAG
CAGTTTCTAGAGAACCATCAGATGTTTCCAGGGTGCCCCAAGGACCTGAAATGACCCTGTGCCTTATTTG
AACTAACCAATCAGTTCGCTTCTCGCTTCTGTTCGCGCGCTTCTGCTCCCCGAGCTCAATAAAAGAGCCC
ACAACCCCTCACTCGGCGCGCCAGTCCTCCGATTGACTGAGTCGCCCGGGTACCCGTGTATCCAATAAAC
CCTCTTGCAGTTGCATCCGACTTGTGGTCTCGCTGTTCCTTGGGAGGGTCTCCTCTGAGTGATTGACTAC
CCGTCAGCGGGGGTCTTTCATTTGGGGGCTCGTCCGGGATCGGGAGACCCCTGCCCAGGGACCACCGACC
CACCACCGGGAGGTAAGCTGGCCAGCAACTTATCTGTGTCTGTCCGATTGTCTAGTGTCTATGACTGATT
TTATGCGCCTGCGTCGGTACTAGTTAGCTAACTAGCTCTGTATCTGGCGGACCCGTGGTGGAACTGACGA
GTTCGGAACACCCGGCCGCAACCCTGGGAGACGTCCCAGGGACTTCGGGGGCCGTTTTTGTGGCCCGACC
TGAGTCCAAAAATCCCGATCGTTTTGGACTCTTTGGTGCACCCCCCTAATAGGAGGGATATGTGGTTCTG
GTAGGAGACGAGAACCTAAAACAGTTCCCGCCTCCGTCTGAATTTTTGCTTTCGGTTTGGGA
