>Addgene plasmid #133256 | pMXs_FLAG-ODC1 | depositor partial sequence | sequence record 256063 | Insert
ATGACTTCTATAGATAACCGCCCGCTCCCGTTCATTTATCAATTTACAGCCGGAGCAATCGCAGGAGTCT
CCGAGCTGCTTGTAATGTACCCCCTTGACGTTGTAAAAACGAGGATGCAGCTTCAAGTAACAACCAAGGG
GCATCCAGCCGTAGTCGCCGCTAAGGCCGCTGTGGATCATTACACCGGCGTAATGGACTGCCTGACGAAG
ATTGTAAAGAAGGAGGGTTTCAGCCACCTTTATAAAGGCATTACTTCACCAATACTGATGGAGGCGCCAA
AAAGGGCGATTAAGTTTTCAGGTAACGACACTTTTCAAACATTTTACAAGAAAATCTTTCCAACCCCCAA
TGGGGAGATGACTCAAAAGATCGCAATTTACTCTGGTGCATCCGCTGGAGCAGTGGAGGCGTTCGTAGTA
GCTCCGTTTGAACTGGTGAAGATCCGCCTGCAAGATGTAAATAGCCAGTTCAAAACGCCCATTGAAGTGG
TCAAGAACAGTGTGGTTAAAGGCGGAGTTCTCTCCCTTTTTAACGGCCTCGAAGCCACGATATGGCGGCA
CGTCCTCTGGAATGCCGGGTATTTCGGGATTATTTTTCAAATTCGAAAATTGCTTCCTGCTGCAAAAACC
TCCACGGAAAAGACACGGAACGACTTGATAGCGGGAGCGATTGGTGGCACGGTTGGCTGTCTGCTCAATA
CACCCTTTGATGTGGTAAAAAGCCGAATACAGCGCAGTAGCGGACCTCTTCGGAAGTATAATTGGAGCCT
GCCCTCAGTTCTCTTGGTCTATCGAGAAGAGGGGTTCAAAGCGCTGTATAAGGGGTTTGCACCAAAAGTA
ATGCGGCTGGCTCCCGGTGGGGGTCTCCTGTTGGTTGTCTTCACCAATGTTATGGACTTTTTTCGGGAGG
TAAAATACGGTAAAAAGCAATGA
